>Addgene plasmid #58375 | pIHEU-MCS | depositor full sequence | sequence record 90724 | pIHEU-MCS sequence 10481 bps
CATGATGAAATAACATAAGGTGGTCCCGTCGGCAAGAGACATCCACTTAACGTATGCTTGCAATAAGTGC
GAGTGAAAGGAATAGTATTCTGAGTGTCGTATTGAGTCTGAGTGAGACAGCGATATGATTGTTGATTAAC
CCTTAGCATGTCCGTGGGGTTTGAATTAACTCATAATATTAATTAGACGAAATTATTTTTAAAGTTTTAT
TTTTAATAATTTGCGAGTACGCAAAGCTTCCTAGGTCAAGACCGACCTGTCCGGTGCCCTGAATGAACTG
CAAGACGAGGCAGCGCGGCTATCGTGGCTGGCCACGACGGGCGTTCCTTGCGCAGCTGTGCTCGACGTTG
TCACTGAAGCGGGAAGGGACTGGCTGCTATTGGGCGAAGTGCCGGGGCAGGATCTCCTGTCATCTCACCT
TGCTCCTGCCGAGAAAGTATCCATCATGGCTGATGCAATGCGGCGGCTGCATACGCTTGATCCGGCTACC
TGCCCATTCGACCACCAAGCGAAACATCGCATCGAGCGAGCACGTACTCGGATGGAAGCCGGTCTTGTCG
ATCAGGATGATCTGGACGAAGAGCATCAGGGGCTCGCGCCAGCCGAACTGTTCGCCAAGCTTGGCTGCAT
CACGTAATAAGTGTGCGTTGAATTTATTCGCAAAAACATTGCATATTTTCGGCAAAGTAAAATTTTGTTG
CATACCTTATCAAAAAATAAGTGCTGCATACTTTTTAGAGAAACCAAATAATTTTTTATTGCATACCCGT
TTTTAATAAAATACATTGCATACCCTCTTTTAATAAAAAATATTGCATACTTTGACGAAACAAATTTTCG
TTGCATACCCAATAAAAGATTATTATATTGCATACCCGTTTTTAATAAAATACATTGCATACCCTCTTTT
AATAAAAAATATTGCATACGTTGACGAAACAAATTTTCGTTGCATACCCAATAAAAGATTATTATATTGC
ATACCTTTTCTTGCCATACCATTTAGCCGATCAATTGTGCTCGGCAACAGCATGCCTGCAGGTCGGAGTA
CTGTCCTCCGAGCGGAGTACTGTCCTCCGAGCGGAGTACTGTCCTCCGAGCGGAGTACTGTCCTCCGAGC
GGAGTACTGTCCTCCGAGCGGAGACTCTAGCGAGCGCCGGAGTATAAATAGAGGCGCTTCGTCTACGGAG
CGACAATTCAATTCAAACAAGCAAAGTGAACACGTCGCTAAGCGAAAGCTAAGCAAATAAACAAGCGCAG
CTGAACAAGCTAAACAATCTGCAGTAAAGTGCAAGTTAAAGTGAATCAATTAAAAGTAACCAGCAACCAA
GTAAATCAACTGCAACTACTGAAATCTGCCAAGAAGTAATTATTGAATACAAGAAGAGAACTCTGAATAG
GGAATTGGGAATTGCAGTGACTCTCTTAAGGTAGCCTTGCAGAAGTTGGTCGTGAGGCACTGGGCAGGTA
AGTATCAAGGTTACAAGACAGGTTTAAGGAGACCAATAGAAACTGGGCTTGTCGAGACAGAGAAGACTCT
TGCGTTTCTGATAGGCACCTATTGGTCTTACTGACATCCACTTTGCCTTTCTCTCCACAGGTGTCCACTC
CCAGTTCAATTACAGCTCGAATTCGTTAACAGATCTGCGGCCGCGGCTCGAGGGTACCTCTAGAATTAAT
TAACTAAGCCAGTCGGCAATCGGACGCCTTCGAAACATGCAACACTAATGTTTAATTCAGATTTCAGCAG
AGACAAGCTAAAACACCGACGAGTTGTAATCATTTCTGTGCGCCAGCATATATTTCTTATATACAACGTA
ATACATAATTATGTAATTCTAGCATCTCCCCAACACTCACATACAAACAAACAAAAAATACAAACACACA
AAACGTATTTACCCGCACGCATCCTTGGCGAGGTTGAGTATGAAACAAAAACAAAACTTAATTTAGAGCA
AAGTAATTACACGAATAAATTTAATAAAAAAAAACTATAATAAAAACGCCAATCATGTTATTTCCAAAAA
AAAAAAAAAAAAAAAAAACTAGACGAGATGTTTGCGCTTGTGTCGATGAATGTAAAGAATTGCAACTACA
TAGATGGTAATTAATTTCAGCTGTAAGAAGTACAAGTTTTTCATAATTGTGAGAAAAGTGCAGTAGTATC
GCTTAAAGTTCAGTTTTAATCAGGGCATTTAGCAGCTCGAACCCAATGTATTTGTAAGCCCAATAAACGT
GTAAATGCCTAGAGCAAAATATCACAACTGTAGCTTTTCATCCGAAAGATAATAATGAATAGACTGACCT
GACGTTTTTCAAAATGCGTAACTAGTCACGTAATAAGTGTGCGTTGAATTTATTCGCAAAAACATTGCAT
ATTTTCGGCAAAGTAAAATTTTGTTGCATACCTTATCAAAAAATAAGTGCTGCATACTTTTTAGAGAAAC
CAAATAATTTTTTATTGCATACCCGTTTTTAATAAAATACATTGCATACCCTCTTTTAATAAAAAATATT
GCATACTTTGACGAAACAAATTTTCGTTGCATACCCAATAAAAGATTATTATATTGCATACCCGTTTTTA
ATAAAATACATTGCATACCCTCTTTTAATAAAAAATATTGCATACGTTGACGAAACAAATTTTCGTTGCA
TACCCAATAAAAGATTATTATATTGCATACCTTTTCTTGCCATACCATTTAGCCGATCAATTCTAGTATG
TATGTAAGTTAATAAAACCCATTTTTGCGGAAAGTAGATAAAAAAAACATTTTTTTTTTTTACTGCACTG
GATATCATTGAACTTATCTGATCAGTTTTAAATTTACTTCGATCCAAGGGTATTTGATGTACCAGGTTCT
TTCGATTACCTCTCACTCAAAATGACATTCCACTCAAAGTCAGCGCTGTTTGCCTCCTTCTCTGTCCACA
GAAATATCGCCGTCTCTTTCGCCGCTGCGTCCGCTATCTCTTTCGCCACCGTTTGTAGCGTTACGTAGCG
TCAATGTCCGCCTTCAGTTGCATTTTGTCAGCGGTTTCGTGACGAAGCTCCAAGCGGTTTACGCCATCAA
TTAAACACAAAGTGCTGTGCCAAAACTCCTCTCGCTTCTTATTTTTGTTTGTTTTTTGAGTGATTGGGGT
GGTGATTGGTTTTGGGTGGGTAAGCAGGGGAAAGTGTGAAAAATCCCGGCAATGGGCCAAGAGGATCAGG
AGCTATTAATTCGCGGAGGCAGCAAACACCCATCTGCCGAGCATCTGAACAATGTGAGTAGTACATGTGC
ATACATCTTAAGTTCACTTGATCTATAGGAACTGCGATTGCAACATCAAATTGTCTGCGGCGTGAGAACT
GCGACCCACAAAAATCCCAAACCGCAATCGCACAAACAAATAGTGACACGAAACAGATTATTCTGGTAGC
TGTTCTCGCTATATAAGACAATTTTTGAGATCATATCATGATCAAGACATCTAAAGGCATTCATTTTCGA
CTATATTCTTTTTTACAAAAAATATAACAACCAGATATTTTAAGCTGATCCTAGATGCACAAAAAATAAA
TAAAAGTATAAACCTACTTCGTAGGATACTTCGGGGTACTTTTTGTTCGGGGTTAGATGAGCATAACGCT
TGTAGTTGATATTTGAGATCCCCTATCATTGCAGGGTGACAGCGGACGCTTCGCAGAGCTGCATTAACCA
GGGCTTCGGGCAGGCCAAAAACTACGGCACGCTCCGGCCACCCAGTCCGCCGGAGGACTCCGGTTCAGGG
AGCGGCCAACTAGCCGAGAACCTCACCTATGCCTGGCACAATATGGACATCTTTGGGGCGGTCAATCAGC
CGGGTCCCGGATGGCGGCAGCTGGTCAACCGGACACGCGGACTATTCTGCAACGAGCGACACATACCGGC
GCCCAGGAAACATTTGCTCAAGAACGGTGAGTTTCTATTCGCAGTCGGCTGATCTGTGTGAAATCTTAAT
AAAGGGTCCAATTACCAATTTGAAACTCAGTTTGCGGCGTGGCCTATCCGGGCGAACTTTTGGCCGTGAT
GGGCAGTTCCGGTGCCGGAAAGACGACCCTGCTGAATGCCCTTGCCTTTCGATCGCCGCAGGGCATCCAA
GTATCGCCATCCGGGATGCGACTGCTCAATGGCCAACCTGTGGACGCCAAGGAGATGCAGGCCAGGTGCG
CCTATGTCCAGCAGGATGACCTCTTTATCGGCTCCCTAACGGCCAGGGAACACCTGATTTTCCAAGCCAT
GGTGCGGATGCCACGACATCTGACCTATCGGCAGCGAGTGGCCCGCGTGGATCAGGTGATCCAGGAGCTT
TCGCTCAGCAAATGTCAGCACACGATCATCGGTGTGCCCGGCAGGGTGAAAGGTCTGTCCGGCGGAGAAA
GGAAGCGTCTGGCATTCGCCTCCGAGGCTCTAACCGATCCGCCGCTTCTGATCTGCGATGAGCCCACCTC
CGGACTGGACTCCTTTACCGCCCACAGCGTCGTCCAGGTGCTGAAGAAGCTGTCGCAGAAGGGCAAGACC
GTCATCCTGACCATTCATCAGCCGTCTTCCGAGCTGTTTGAGCTCTTTGACAAGATCCTTCTGATGGCCG
AGGGCAGGGTAGCTTTCTTGGGCACTCCCAGCGAAGCCGTCGACTTCTTTTCCTAGTGAGTTCGATGTGT
TTATTAAGGGTATCTAGTATTACATAACATCTCAACTCCTATCCAGCGTGGGTGCCCAGTGTCCTACCAA
CTACAATCCGGCGGACTTTTACGTACAGGTGTTGGCCGTTGTGCCCGGACGGGAGATCGAGTCCCGTGAT
CGGATCGCCAAGATATGCGACAATTTTGCCATTAGCAAAGTAGCCCGGGATATGGAGCAGTTGTTGGCCA
CCAAAAATCTGGAGAAGCCACTGGAGCAGCCGGAGAATGGGTACACCTACAAGGCCACCTGGTTCATGCA
GTTCCGGGCGGTCCTGTGGCGATCCTGGCTGTCGGTGCTCAAGGAACCACTCCTCGTAAAAGTGCGACTT
ATTCAGACAACGGTGAGTGGTTCCAGTGGAAACAAATGATATAACGCTTACAATTCTTGGAAACAAATTC
GCTAGATTTTAGATAGAATTGCCTGATTCCACACCCTTCTTAGTTTTTTTCAATGAGATGTATAGTTTAT
AGTTTTGCAGAAGATAAATAAATTTCATTTAACTCGCGAATATTAATGAGATGCGAGTAACATTTTAATT
TGCAGATGGTTGCCATCTTGATTGGCCTCATCTTTTTGGGCCAACAACTCACGCAAGTGGGTGTGATGAA
TATCAACGGAGCCATCTTCCTCTTCCTGACCAACATGACCTTTCAAAACGTCTTTGCCACGATAAATGTA
AGTCATGTTTAGAATACATTTGCATTTCAATAATTTACTAACTTTCTAATGAATCGATTCGATTTAGGTG
TTCACCTCAGAGCTGCCAGTTTTTATGAGGGAGGCCCGAAGTCGACTTTATCGCTGTGACACATACTTTC
TGGGCAAAACGATTGCCGAATTGCCGCTTTTTCTCACAGTGCCACTGGTCTTCACGGCGATTGCCTATCC
GATGATCGGACTGCGGGCCGGAGTGCTGCACTTCTTCAACTGCCTGGCGCTGGTCACTCTGGTGGCCAAT
GTGTCAACGTCCTTCGGATATCTAATATCCTGCGCCAGCTCCTCGACCTCGATGGCGCTGTCTGTGGGTC
CGCCGGTTATCATACCATTCCTGCTCTTTGGCGGCTTCTTCTTGAACTCGGGCTCGGTGCCAGTATACCT
CAAATGGTTGTCGTACCTCTCATGGTTCCGTTACGCCAACGAGGGTCTGCTGATTAACCAATGGGCGGAC
GTGGAGCCGGGCGAAATTAGCTGCACATCGTCGAACACCACGTGCCCCAGTTCGGGCAAGGTCATCCTGG
AGACGCTTAACTTCTCCGCCGCCGATCTGCCGCTGGACTACGTGGGTCTGGCCATTCTCATCGTGAGCTT
CCGGGTGCTCGCATATCTGGCTCTAAGACTTCGGGCCCGACGCAAGGAGTAGCCGACATATATCCGAAAT
AACTGCTTGTTTTTTTTTTTTACCATTATTACCATCGTGTTTACTGTTTATTGCCCCCTCAAAAAGCTAA
TGTAATTATATTTGTGCCAATAAAAACAAGATATGACCTATAGAATACAAGTATTTCCCCTTCGAACATC
CCCACAAGTAGACTTTGGATTTGTCTTCTAACCAAAAGACTTACACACCTGCATACCTTACATCAAAAAC
TCGTTTATCGCTACATAAAACACCGGGATATATTTTTTATATACATACTTTTCAAATCGCGCGCCCTCTT
CATAATTCACCTCCACCACACCACGTTTCGTAGTTGCTCTTTCGCTGTCTCCCACCCGCTCTCCGCAACA
CATTCACCTTTTGTTCGACGACCTTGGAGCGACTGTCGTTAGTTCCGCGCGATTCGGTTCGCTCAAATGG
TTCCGAGTGGTTCATTTCGTCTCAATAGAAATTAGTAATAAATATTTGTATGTACAATTTATTTGCTCCA
ATATATTTGTATATATTTCCCTCACAGCTATATTTATTCTAATTTAATATTATGACTTTTTAAGGTAATT
TTTTGTGACCTGTTCGGAGTGATTAGCGTTACAATTTGAACTGAAAGTGACATCCAGTGTTTGTTCCTTG
TGTAGATGCATCTCAAAAAAATGGTGGGCATAATAGTGTTGTTTATATATATCAAAAATAACAACTATAA
TAATAAGAATACATTTAATTTAGAAAATGCTTGGATTTCACTGGAACTAGAATTAATTCGGCTGCTGCTC
TAAACGACGCATTTCGTACTCCAAAGTACGAATTTTTTCCCTCAAGCTCTTATTTTCATTAAACAATGAA
CAGGACCTAACGCACAGTCACGTTATTGTTTACATAAATGATTTTTTTTACTATTCAAACTTACTCTGTT
TGTGTACTCCCACTGGTATAGCCTTCTTTTATCTTTTCTGGTTCAGGCTCTATCACTTTACTAGGTACGG
CATCTGCGTTGAGTCGCCTCCTTTTAAATGTCTGACCTTTTGCAGGTGCAGCCTTCCACTGCGAATCATT
AAAGTGGGTATCACAAATTTGGGAGTTTTCACCAAGGCTGCACCCAAGGCTCTGCTCCCACAATTTTCTC
TTAATAGCACACTTCGGCACGTGAATTAATTTTACTCCAGTCACAGCTTTGCAGCAAAATTTGCAATATT
TCATTTTTTTTTATTCCACGTAAGGGTTAATGTTTTCAAAAAAAAATTCGTCCGCACACAACCTTTCCTC
TCAACAAGCAAACGTGCACTGAATTTAAGTGTATACTTCGGTAAGCTTCGGCTATCGACGGGACCACCTT
ATGTTATTTCATCATGGGCCAGACCCACGTAGTCCAGCGGCAGATCGGCGGCGGAGAAGTTAAGCGTCTC
CAGGATGACCTTGCCCGAACTGGGGCACGTGGTGTTCGACGATGTGCAGCTAATTTCGCCCGGCTCCACG
TCCGCCCATTGGTTAATCAGCAGACCCTCGTTGGCGTAACGGAACCATGAGAGGTACGACAACCATTTGA
GGTATACTGGCACCGAGCCCGAGTTCAAGAAGAAGGCGTTTTTCCATAGGCTCCGCCCCCCTGACGAGCA
TCACAAAAATCGACGCTCAAGTCAGAGGTGGCGAAACCCGACAGGACTATAAAGATACCAGGCGTTTCCC
CCTGGAAGCTCCCTCGTGCGCTCTCCTGTTCCGACCCTGCCGCTTACCGGATACCTGTCCGCCTTTCTCC
CTTCGGGAAGCGTGGCGCTTTCTCATAGCTCACGCTGTAGGTATCTCAGTTCGGTGTAGGTCGTTCGCTC
CAAGCTGGGCTGTGTGCACGAACCCCCCGTTCAGCCCGACCGCTGCGCCTTATCCGGTAACTATCGTCTT
GAGTCCAACCCGGTAAGACACGACTTATCGCCACTGGCAGCAGCCACTGGTAACAGGATTAGCAGAGCGA
GGTATGTAGGCGGTGCTACAGAGTTCTTGAAGTGGTGGCCTAACTACGGCTACACTAGAAGGACAGTATT
TGGTATCTGCGCTCTGCTGAAGCCAGTTACCTTCGGAAAAAGAGTTGGTAGCTCTTGATCCGGCAAACAA
ACCACCGCTGGTAGCGGTGGTTTTTTTGTTTGCAAGCAGCAGATTACGCGCAGAAAAAAAGGATCTCAAG
AAGATCCTTTGATCTTTTCTACGGGGTCTGACGCTCAGTGGAACGAAAACTCACGTTAAGGGATTTTGGT
CATGAGATTATCAAAAAGGATCTTCACCTAGATCCTTTTAAATTAAAAATGAAGTTTTAAATCAATCTAA
AGTATATATGAGTAAACTTGGTCTGACAGTTACCAATGCTTAATCAGTGAGGCACCTATCTCAGCGATCT
GTCTATTTCGTTCATCCATAGTTGCCTGACTCCCCGTCGTGTAGATAACTACGATACGGGAGGGCTTACC
ATCTGGCCCCAGTGCTGCAATGATACCGCGAGACCCACGCTCACCGGCTCCAGATTTATCAGCAATAAAC
CAGCCAGCCGGAAGGGCCGAGCGCAGAAGTGGTCCTGCAACTTTATCCGCCTCCATCCAGTCTATTAATT
GTTGCCGGGAAGCTAGAGTAAGTAGTTCGCCAGTTAATAGTTTGCGCAACGTTGTTGCCATTGCTACAGG
CATCGTGGTGTCACGCTCGTCGTTTGGTATGGCTTCATTCAGCTCCGGTTCCCAACGATCAAGGCGAGTT
ACATGATCCCCCATGTTGTGCAAAAAAGCGGTTAGCTCCTTCGGTCCTCCGATCGTTGTCAGAAGTAAGT
TGGCCGCAGTGTTATCACTCATGGTTATGGCAGCACTGCATAATTCTCTTACTGTCATGCCATCCGTAAG
ATGCTTTTCTGTGACTGGTGAGTACTCAACCAAGTCATTCTGAGAATAGTGTATGCGGCGACCGAGTTGC
TCTTGCCCGGCGTCAACACGGGATAATACCGCGCCACATAGCAGAACTTTAAAAGTGCTCATCATTGGAA
AACGTTCTTCGGGGCGAAAACTCTCAAGGATCTTACCGCTGTTGAGATCCAGTTCGATGTAACCCACTCG
TGCACCCAACTGATCTTCAGCATCTTTTACTTTCACCAGCGTTTCTGGGTGAGCAAAAACAGGAAGGCAA
AATGCCGCAAAAAAGGGAATAAGGGCGACACGGAAATGTTGAATACTCATACTCTTCCTTTTTCAATATT
ATTGAAGCATTTATCAGGGTTATTGTCTCATGAGCGGATACATATTTGAATGTATTTAGAAAAATAAACA
AATAGGGGTTCCGCGCACATTTCCCCGAAAAGTGCCACCTGACGTCTAAGAAACCATTATTATCATGACA
TTAACCTATAAAAATAGGCGTATCACGAGGCCCTTTCGTCTCGCGCGTTTCGGTGATGACGGTGAAAACC
TCTGACACATGCAGCTCCCGGAGACGGTCACAGCTTGTCTGTAAGCGGATGCCGGGAGCAGACAAGCCCG
TCAGGGCGCGTCAGCGGGTGTTGGCGGGTGTCGGGGCTGGCTTAACTATGCGGCATCAGAGCAGATTGTA
CTGAGAGTGCACCATTCGACATGCCCGCCGTGACCGTCGAGAACCCGCTGACGCTGCCCCGCGTATCCGC
ACCCGCCGACGCCGTCGCACGTCCCGTGCTCACCGTGACCACCGCGCCCAGCGGTTTCGAGGGCGAGGGC
TTCCCGGTGCGCCGCGCGTTCGCCGGGATCAACTACCGCCACCTCGACCCGTTCATCATGATGGACCAGA
TGGGTGAGGTGGAGTACGCGCCCGGGGAGCCCAAGGGCACGCCCTGGCACCCGCACCGCGGCTTCGAGAC
CGTGACCTACATCGTCGATATGCGGTGTGAAATACCGCACCGAATCGCGCGGAACTAACGACAGTCGCTC
CAAGGTCGTCGAACAAAAGGTGAATGTGTTGCGGAGAGCGGGTGGGAGACAGCGAAAGAGCAACTACGAA
ACGTGGTGTGGTGGAGGTGAATTATGAAGAGGGCGCGCGATTTGAAAAGTATGTATATAAAAAATATATC
CCGGTGTTTTATGTAGCGATAAACGAGTTTTTGATGTAAGGTATGCAGGTGTGTAAGTCTTTTGGTTAGA
AGACAAATCCAAAGTCTACTTGTGGGGATGTTCGAAGGGGAAATACTTGTATTCTATAGGTCATATCTTG
TTTTTATTGGCACAAATATAATTACATTAGCTTTTTGAGGGGGCAATAAACAGTAAACACGATGGTAATA
ATGGTAAAAAAAAAAAACAAGCAGTTATTTCGGATATATGTCGGCTACTCCTTGCGTCGGGCCCGAAGTC
TTAGAGCCAGATATGCGAGCACCCGGAAGCTCACGATGAGAATGGCCAGAC
Features (pLannotate 1.2.2; 18 found; start..end, strand, type, name):
      1..233     -  misc_feature   P element 3' end: P element 3' end
    245..617     +  CDS            NeoR/KanR (fragment): aminoglycoside phosphotransferase from Tn5; aph(3')-II (or nptII); confers resistance to neomycin, kanamycin, and G418 (Geneticin®)
    631..1016    +  protein_bind   gypsy insulator: chromatin insulator from Drosophila Su(Hw), CP190, and Mod(mdg4)67.2
   1044..1138    +  protein_bind   5X UAS: five tandem copies of the "ScaI site" 17-mer CGGAGTACTGTCCTCCG, an upstream activating sequence (UAS) that efficiently binds yeast Gal4 (Webster et al., 1988; Pfeiffer et al., 2010) GAL4
   1157..1395    +  promoter       hsp70 promoter: Drosophila melanogaster hsp70Bb promoter
   1468..1600    +  intron         chimeric intron: chimera between introns from human β-globin and immunoglobulin heavy chain genes
   2337..2722    +  protein_bind   gypsy insulator: chromatin insulator from Drosophila Su(Hw), CP190, and Mod(mdg4)67.2
   2723..6840    +  gene           mini-white: white; This modified version of the white gene lacks part of the first intron.
   6851..7436    -  misc_feature   P element 5' end: No description available
   7437..7665    -  CDS            mini-white (fragment): Drosophila white gene eye color pigment; white; This is a modified version of the white gene lacking part of the first intron.
   7671..8259    -  rep_origin     ori: high-copy-number ColE1/pMB1/pBR322/pUC origin of replication
   8430..9290    -  CDS            AmpR: β-lactamase; bla; confers resistance to ampicillin, carbenicillin, and related antibiotics
   9291..9395    -  promoter       AmpR promoter: bla
   9490..9525    +  CDS            rop (fragment): Rop protein, which maintains plasmids at low copy number; rop
   9627..9675    +  misc_feature   bom (fragment): basis of mobility region from pBR322
   9869..9938    -  protein_bind   attB: attB site for the φC31 integrase (Groth et al., 2000) phage φC31 integrase
   9958..9980    +  misc_feature   bom (fragment): basis of mobility region from pBR322
   9979..1       -  gene           mini-white (fragment) (across the origin): white; This modified version of the white gene lacks part of the first intron.
