[The description below was written by a language model from this plasmid's Addgene catalogue record and pLannotate feature annotations shown in this document.]
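Description:
pIHEU-MCS is an empty-backbone Drosophila transgenesis and expression vector built on the pAPIC backbone, intended for placing a gene of interest under Gal4/UAS control in flies. In bacteria it is maintained as a high-copy plasmid through a ColE1/pUC-type origin and selected with ampicillin via the AmpR (β-lactamase) cassette. Transgenic flies are identified with the mini-white eye-colour marker. The annotated sequence is 10,481 nt. The catalogue entry gives 9,863 bp for the 5xUAS-Hsp70-Intron-MCS segment cloned into the backbone, a figure that does not match the much shorter annotated span of those elements, and the record does not resolve this.

The expression cassette consists of five tandem Gal4-binding UAS sites, followed by the Drosophila hsp70 promoter and a chimeric intron of the β-globin/immunoglobulin heavy chain type. Such an intron is commonly included to improve transcript processing and expression. The multiple cloning site named in the catalogue is not annotated, nor is any terminator or polyadenylation signal, although an unannotated stretch lies downstream of the intron. Two gypsy insulators flank the cassette, an arrangement that typically shields a transgene from chromosomal position effects and from neighbouring regulatory elements such as those of mini-white.

The plasmid offers two integration routes: P element 5′ and 3′ ends for transposase-mediated insertion, and a φC31 attB site for site-specific integration into attP landing sites. Short fragments of NeoR/KanR, rop, bom and mini-white are also detected and appear to be non-functional remnants of construction. Once an insert is cloned, its expression is expected to depend on a Gal4 driver, allowing tissue-specific expression. The associated publication concerns neurite degeneration in Drosophila.
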