Addgene plasmid #58375: pIHEU-MCS
Purpose: (Empty Backbone) UAS vector to express gene of interest in Drosophila
Depositing lab: Chun Han. Depositing organization: Cornell University. Publication: Phosphatidylserine Externalization Results from and Causes Neurite Degeneration in Drosophila. Sapar ML, Ji H, Wang B, Poe AR, Dubey K, Ren X, Ni JQ, Han C. Cell Rep. 2018 Aug 28;24(9):2273-2286. doi: 10.1016/j.celrep.2018.07.095. PubMed 30157423.
Backbone
  Vector backbone: pAPIC
  Modifications to backbone: contains 5xUAS-Hsp70-Intron-MCS (9863 bp) cloned into SphI/XhaI sites.
  Vector type: Insect Expression
  Selectable markers: mini-white
Growth in bacteria
  Bacterial resistance: Ampicillin, 100 μg/mL
  Growth temperature: 37°C
  Growth strain: DH5alpha
  Copy number: High Copy
Gene/Insert
  Cloning method: Restriction Enzyme
  Sequencing primers: 5′ aattgtgctcggcaacagc; 3′ ggcgcacagaaatgattacaac
Terms and licenses: Academic/Nonprofit Terms; Industry Terms: Not Available to Industry
Depositor comments: For more information about the Han Lab Drosophila Transgenic Vectors, please visit: https://han.wicmb.cornell.edu/han-lab-drosophila-transgenic-vectors/.
How to cite: pIHEU-MCS was a gift from Chun Han (Addgene plasmid # 58375 ; http://n2t.net/addgene:58375 ; RRID:Addgene_58375)
