>Addgene plasmid #58375 | pIHEU-MCS | addgene partial sequence | sequence record 93471 | pCasper-hs 5'-GCAACTACTGAAATCTGCCAAG-3'
ATAGGGAATTGGGAATTGCAGTGACTCTCTTAAGGTAGCCTTGCAGAAGTTGGTCGTGAGGCACTGGGCA
GGTAAGTATCAAGGTTACAAGACAGGTTTAAGGAGACCAATAGAAACTGGGCTTGTCGAGACAGAGAAGA
CTCTTGCGTTTCTGATAGGCACCTATTGGTCTTACTGACATCCACTTTGCCTTTCTCTCCACAGGTGTCC
ACTCCCAGTTCAATTACAGCTCGAATTCGTTAACAGATCTGCGGCCGCGGCTCGAGGGTACCTCTAGAAT
TAATTAACTAAGCCAGTCGGCAATCGGACGCCTTCGAAACATGCAACACTAATGTTTAATTCAGATTTCA
GCAGAGACAAGCTAAAACACCGACGAGTTGTAATCATTTCTGTGCGCCAGCATATATTTCTTATATACAA
CGTAATACATAATTATGTAATTCTAGCATCTCCCCAACACTCACATACAAACAAACAAAAAATACAAACA
CACAAAACGTATTTACCCGCACGCATCCTTGGCGAGGTTGAGTATGAAACAAAAACAAAACTTAATTTAG
AGCAAAGTAATTACACGAATAAATTTAATAAAAAAAAACTATAATAAAAACGCCAATCATGTTATTTCCA
AAAAAAAAAAAAAAAAAA
