>Addgene plasmid #58375 | pIHEU-MCS | addgene partial sequence | sequence record 93476 | miniwhite-R 5'-AAGAGATAGCGGACGCAGCG-3'
GAGGCAAACAGCGCTGACTTTGAGTGGAATGTCATTTTGAGTGAGAGGTAATCGAAAGAACCTGGTACAT
CAAATACCCTTGGATCGAAGTAAATTTAAAACTGATCAGATAAGTTCAATGATATCCAGTGCAGTAAAAA
AAAAAAATGTTTTTTTTATCTACTTTCCGCAAAAATGGGTTTTATTAACTTACATACATACTAGAATTGA
TCGGCTAAATGGTATGGCAAGAAAAGGTATGCAATATAATAATCTTTTATTGGGTATGCAACGAAAATTT
GTTTCGTCAACGTATGCAATATTTTTTATTAAAAGAGGGTATGCAATGTATTTTATTAAAAACGGGTATG
CAATATAATAATCTTTTATTGGGTATGCAACGAAAATTTGTTTCGTCAAAGTATGCAATATTTTTTATTA
AAAGAGGGTATGCAATGTATTTTATTAAAAACGGGTATGCAATAAAAAATTATTTGGTTTCTCTAAAAAG
TATGCAGCACTTATTTTTTGATAAGGTATGCAACAAAATTTTACTTTGCCGAAAATATGCAATGTTTTTG
CGAATAAATTCAACGCACACTTATTACGTGACTAGTTACGCATTTTGAAAAACGTCAGGTCAGTCTATTC
ATTATTATCTTTCGGATGAAAAGCTACAGTTGTGATATTTTGCTCTAGGCATTTACACGTTTATTGGGCT
TACAAATACATTGGGTTCGAGCTGCTAAATGCCCTGATTA
